Addgene plasmid #218930: Lenti-dual-CRISPR-U6-H1(pBP43)
Purpose: (Empty Backbone) The backbone lentiviral dual-CRISPR plasmid for making the dual-CRISPR screening libraries.
Depositing lab: Baoxu Pang. Depositing organization: Leiden University Medical Center. Publication: Genome-wide Cas9-mediated screening of essential non-coding regulatory elements via libraries of paired single-guide RNAs. Li Y, Tan M, Akkari-Henic A, Zhang L, Kip M, Sun S, Sepers JJ, Xu N, Ariyurek Y, Kloet SL, Davis RP, Mikkers H, Gruber JJ, Snyder MP, Li X, Pang B. Nat Biomed Eng. 2024 May 22. doi: 10.1038/s41551-024-01204-8. PubMed 38778183.
Backbone
  Vector backbone: Custom
  Vector type: Mammalian Expression, Lentiviral, CRISPR
  Promoter: human U6 and H1
  Selectable markers: Puromycin
Growth in bacteria
  Bacterial resistance: Ampicillin, 100 μg/mL
  Growth temperature: 37°C
  Growth strain: NEB Stable
  Copy number: High Copy
Gene/Insert
  Sequencing primers: 5′ hU6-F; 3′ hH1-F
Terms and licenses: Academic/Nonprofit Terms; Industry Terms: Not Available to Industry
How to cite: Lenti-dual-CRISPR-U6-H1(pBP43) was a gift from Baoxu Pang (Addgene plasmid # 218930 ; http://n2t.net/addgene:218930 ; RRID:Addgene_218930)
