[The description below was written by a language model from this plasmid's Addgene catalogue record and pLannotate feature annotations shown in this document.]
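Description:
Lenti-dual-CRISPR-U6-H1(pBP43) is an empty third-generation-style, self-inactivating HIV-1 lentiviral backbone designed for building paired-sgRNA (dual-CRISPR) screening libraries for mammalian cells. It is propagated in E. coli as a high-copy plasmid through a ColE1/pUC-type origin with ampicillin selection (AmpR), and also carries an f1 origin, an SV40 origin and remnants of lac/lacZα cloning-vector sequence flanked by T3 and T7 promoters. The viral genome is driven by an RSV promoter fused to a truncated 5' LTR, followed by the Ψ packaging signal with a gag fragment, the RRE for Rev-dependent nuclear export, a cPPT/CTS, a WPRE to enhance transcript expression, and a ΔU3 3' LTR with a downstream SV40 polyadenylation signal.

The payload consists of two RNA polymerase III promoters, human U6 and human H1, annotated on opposite strands and facing each other across an intervening region of roughly 1.9 kb. This convergent arrangement lets each promoter drive one guide of a pair. The intervening segment contains a match to the Staphylococcus aureus deoC1 coding sequence, which most plausibly acts as a stuffer to be replaced during library cloning, although the record does not say so. No sgRNA scaffolds are annotated in the feature table, and no Cas9 is present, so the nuclease must be supplied separately. A separate EF-1α promoter with its intron A drives puromycin N-acetyltransferase, allowing selection of transduced cells. The stated use is as the parent vector for dual-CRISPR libraries, and the associated publication title points to paired-guide Cas9 screening of essential non-coding regulatory elements.
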