Features (pLannotate 1.2.2; 30 found; start..end, strand, type, name):
     20..46      -  CDS            Rev (fragment): human immunodeficiency virus 1 (HIV-1) Rev protein; rev; enhances nuclear export of unspliced and incompletely spliced viral mRNAs
    423..656     -  misc_feature   RRE: The Rev response element (RRE) of HIV-1 allows for Rev-dependent mRNA export from the nucleus to the cytoplasm.
    802..1165    -  CDS            HIV-1 gag (fragment): gag protein from human immunodeficiency virus 1; gag
   1149..1274    -  misc_feature   HIV-1 Ψ: packaging signal of human immunodeficiency virus type 1
   1321..1501    -  LTR            5' LTR (truncated): truncated 5' long terminal repeat (LTR) from HIV-1
   1502..1728    -  promoter       RSV promoter: Rous sarcoma virus enhancer/promoter
   1756..1774    -  promoter       T3 promoter: promoter for bacteriophage T3 RNA polymerase
   1819..1835    -  protein_bind   lac operator: The lac repressor binds to the lac operator to inhibit transcription in E. coli. This inhibition can be relieved by adding lactose or isopropyl-β-D-thiogalactopyranoside (IPTG). lac repressor encoded by lacI
   1843..1873    -  promoter       lac promoter: promoter for the E. coli lac operon
   1888..1909    -  protein_bind   CAP binding site: CAP binding activates transcription in the presence of cAMP. E. coli catabolite activator protein
   1922..2014    -  CDS            lacI (fragment): lac repressor; lacI; The lac repressor binds to the lac operator to inhibit transcription in E. coli. This inhibition can be relieved by adding lactose or isopropyl-β-D-thiogalactopyranoside (IPTG).
   2197..2785    -  rep_origin     ori: high-copy-number ColE1/pMB1/pBR322/pUC origin of replication
   2956..3816    -  CDS            AmpR: β-lactamase; bla; confers resistance to ampicillin, carbenicillin, and related antibiotics
   3817..3921    -  promoter       AmpR promoter: bla
   3974..4402    -  rep_origin     f1 ori (sequence partly withheld): f1 bacteriophage origin of replication; arrow indicates direction of (+) strand synthesis
   4407..4562    -  CDS            lacZα (fragment): LacZα fragment of β-galactosidase; lacZ fragment
   4570..4588    +  promoter       T7 promoter: promoter for bacteriophage T7 RNA polymerase
   4609..4744    -  rep_origin     SV40 ori: SV40 origin of replication
   4784..4905    -  polyA_signal   SV40 poly(A) signal: SV40 polyadenylation signal
   4983..5216    -  LTR            3' LTR (ΔU3): self-inactivating 3' long terminal repeat (LTR) from HIV-1
   5218..5237    -  misc_feature   cPPT/CTS (fragment): central polypurine tract and central termination sequence of HIV-1
   5288..5876    -  misc_feature   WPRE: woodchuck hepatitis virus posttranscriptional regulatory element
   5892..6491    -  CDS            PuroR (fragment): puromycin N-acetyltransferase; pac from Streptomyces; confers resistance to puromycin
   6513..7451    -  intron         EF-1α intron A: intron upstream of the start codon of human EF-1α
   7452..7663    -  promoter       EF-1α core promoter: core promoter for human elongation factor EF-1α
   7689..7755    -  CDS            small t antigen (fragment): SV40 (simian virus 40) small t antigen
   7821..7938    -  misc_feature   cPPT/CTS: central polypurine tract and central termination sequence of HIV-1
   7988..8202    +  promoter       H1 promoter: human H1 RNA promoter
   9256..9915    +  CDS            deoC1: DEOC1_STAAN - Also known as dra. Experimental evidence at protein level: Swiss-Prot protein existence level 1. Catalyzes a reversible aldol reaction between acetaldehyde and D-glyceraldehyde 3-phosphate to generate 2-deoxy-D-ribose 5- phosphate. From Staphylococcus aureus (strain N315).
  10101..16      -  promoter       U6 promoter (across the origin): RNA polymerase III promoter for human U6 snRNA
>Addgene plasmid #218930 | Lenti-dual-CRISPR-U6-H1(pBP43) | addgene full sequence | sequence record 437114 | Addgene NGS Result
TGGGAAATAGGCCCTCTCTGGGTCCCCTCGGGGTTGGGAGGTGGGTCTGAAACGATAATGGTGAATATCC
CTGCCTAACTCTATTCACTATAGAAAGTACAGCAAAAACTATTCTTAAACCTACCAAGCCTCCTACTATC
ATTATGAATAATTTTATATACCACAGCCAATTTGTTATGTTAAACCAATTCCACAAACTTGCCCATTTAT
CTAATTCCAATAATTCTTGTTCATTCTTTTCTTGCTGGTTTTGCGATTCTTCAATTAAGGAGTGTATTAA
GCTTGTGTAATTGTTAATTTCTCTGTCCCACTCCATCCAGGTCGTGTGATTCCAAATCTGTTCCAGAGAT
TTATTACTCCAACTAGCATTCCAAGGCACAGCAGTGGTGCAAATGAGTTTTCCAGAGCAACCCCAAATCC
CCAGGAGCTGTTGATCCTTTAGGTATCTTTCCACAGCCAGGATTCTTGCCTGGAGCTGCTTGATGCCCCA
GACTGTGAGTTGCAACAGATGCTGTTGCGCCTCAATAGCCCTCAGCAAATTGTTCTGCTGCTGCACTATA
CCAGACAATAATTGTCTGGCCTGTACCGTCAGCGTCATTGACGCTGCGCCCATAGTGCTTCCTGCTGCTC
CCAAGAACCCAAGGAACAAAGCTCCTATTCCCACTGCTCTTTTTTCTCTCTGCACCACTCTTCTCTTTGC
CTTGGTGGGTGCTACTCCTAATGGTTCAATTTTTACTACTTTATATTTATATAATTCACTTCTCCAATTG
TCCCTCATATCTCCTCCTCCAGGTCTGAAGATCAGCGGCCGCTTGCTGTGCGGTGGTCTTACTTTTGTTT
TGCTCTTCCTCTATCTTGTCTAAAGCTTCCTTGGTGTCTTTTATCTCTATCCTTTGATGCACACAATAGA
GGGTTGCTACTGTATTATATAATGATCTAAGTTCTTCTGATCCTGTCTGAAGGGATGGTTGTAGCTGTCC
CAGTATTTGTCTACAGCCTTCTGATGTTTCTAACAGGCCAGGATTAACTGCGAATCGTTCTAGCTCCCTG
CTTGCCCATACTATATGTTTTAATTTATATTTTTTCTTTCCCCCTGGCCTTAACCGAATTTTTTCCCATC
GCGATCTAATTCTCCCCCGCTTAATACTGACGCTCTCGCACCCATCTCTCTCCTTCTAGCCTCCGCTAGT
CAAAATTTTTGGCGTACTCACCAGTCGCCGCCCCTCGCCTCTTGCCGTGCGCGCTTCAGCAAGCCGAGTC
CTGCGTCGAGAGAGCTCCTCTGGTTTCCCTTTCGCTTTCAAGTCCCTGTTCGGGCGCCACTGCTAGAGAT
TTTCCACACTGACTAAAAGGGTCTGAGGGATCTCTAGTTACCAGAGTCACACAACAGACGGGCACACACT
ACTTGAAGCACTCAAGGCAAGCTTTATTGAGGCTTAAGCAGTGGGTTCCCTAGTTAGCCAGAGAGCTCCC
AGGCTCAGATCTGGTCTAACCAGAGAGACCCGTTTATGTATCGAGCTAGGCACTTAAATACAATATCTCT
GCAATGCGGCAATTCAGTGGTTCGTCCAATCCATGTCAGACCCGTCTGTTGCCTTCCTAATAAGGCACGA
TCGTACCACCTTACTTCCACCAATCGGCATGCACGGTGCTTTTTCTCTCCTTGTAAGGCATGTTGCTAAC
TCATCGTTACCATGTTGCAAGACTACAAGAGTATTGCATAAGACTACATTAAGCTTGCAGCTCCAGCTTT
TGTTCCCTTTAGTGAGGGTTAATTGCGCGCTTGGCGTAATCATGGTCATAGCTGTTTCCTGTGTGAAATT
GTTATCCGCTCACAATTCCACACAACATACGAGCCGGAAGCATAAAGTGTAAAGCCTGGGGTGCCTAATG
AGTGAGCTAACTCACATTAATTGCGTTGCGCTCACTGCCCGCTTTCCAGTCGGGAAACCTGTCGTGCCAG
CTGCATTAATGAATCGGCCAACGCGCGGGGAGAGGCGGTTTGCGTATTGGGCGCTCTTCCGCTTCCTCGC
TCACTGACTCGCTGCGCTCGGTCGTTCGGCTGCGGCGAGCGGTATCAGCTCACTCAAAGGCGGTAATACG
GTTATCCACAGAATCAGGGGATAACGCAGGAAAGAACATGTGAGCAAAAGGCCAGCAAAAGGCCAGGAAC
CGTAAAAAGGCCGCGTTGCTGGCGTTTTTCCATAGGCTCCGCCCCCCTGACGAGCATCACAAAAATCGAC
GCTCAAGTCAGAGGTGGCGAAACCCGACAGGACTATAAAGATACCAGGCGTTTCCCCCTGGAAGCTCCCT
CGTGCGCTCTCCTGTTCCGACCCTGCCGCTTACCGGATACCTGTCCGCCTTTCTCCCTTCGGGAAGCGTG
GCGCTTTCTCATAGCTCACGCTGTAGGTATCTCAGTTCGGTGTAGGTCGTTCGCTCCAAGCTGGGCTGTG
TGCACGAACCCCCCGTTCAGCCCGACCGCTGCGCCTTATCCGGTAACTATCGTCTTGAGTCCAACCCGGT
AAGACACGACTTATCGCCACTGGCAGCAGCCACTGGTAACAGGATTAGCAGAGCGAGGTATGTAGGCGGT
GCTACAGAGTTCTTGAAGTGGTGGCCTAACTACGGCTACACTAGAAGAACAGTATTTGGTATCTGCGCTC
TGCTGAAGCCAGTTACCTTCGGAAAAAGAGTTGGTAGCTCTTGATCCGGCAAACAAACCACCGCTGGTAG
CGGTGGTTTTTTTGTTTGCAAGCAGCAGATTACGCGCAGAAAAAAAGGATCTCAAGAAGATCCTTTGATC
TTTTCTACGGGGTCTGACGCTCAGTGGAACGAAAACTCACGTTAAGGGATTTTGGTCATGAGATTATCAA
AAAGGATCTTCACCTAGATCCTTTTAAATTAAAAATGAAGTTTTAAATCAATCTAAAGTATATATGAGTA
AACTTGGTCTGACAGTTACCAATGCTTAATCAGTGAGGCACCTATCTCAGCGATCTGTCTATTTCGTTCA
TCCATAGTTGCCTGACTCCCCGTCGTGTAGATAACTACGATACGGGAGGGCTTACCATCTGGCCCCAGTG
CTGCAATGATACCGCGAGACCCACGCTCACCGGCTCCAGATTTATCAGCAATAAACCAGCCAGCCGGAAG
GGCCGAGCGCAGAAGTGGTCCTGCAACTTTATCCGCCTCCATCCAGTCTATTAATTGTTGCCGGGAAGCT
AGAGTAAGTAGTTCGCCAGTTAATAGTTTGCGCAACGTTGTTGCCATTGCTACAGGCATCGTGGTGTCAC
GCTCGTCGTTTGGTATGGCTTCATTCAGCTCCGGTTCCCAACGATCAAGGCGAGTTACATGATCCCCCAT
GTTGTGCAAAAAAGCGGTTAGCTCCTTCGGTCCTCCGATCGTTGTCAGAAGTAAGTTGGCCGCAGTGTTA
TCACTCATGGTTATGGCAGCACTGCATAATTCTCTTACTGTCATGCCATCCGTAAGATGCTTTTCTGTGA
CTGGTGAGTACTCAACCAAGTCATTCTGAGAATAGTGTATGCGGCGACCGAGTTGCTCTTGCCCGGCGTC
AATACGGGATAATACCGCGCCACATAGCAGAACTTTAAAAGTGCTCATCATTGGAAAACGTTCTTCGGGG
CGAAAACTCTCAAGGATCTTACCGCTGTTGAGATCCAGTTCGATGTAACCCACTCGTGCACCCAACTGAT
CTTCAGCATCTTTTACTTTCACCAGCGTTTCTGGGTGAGCAAAAACAGGAAGGCAAAATGCCGCAAAAAA
GGGAATAAGGGCGACACGGAAATGTTGAATACTCATACTCTTCCTTTTTCAATATTATTGAAGCATTTAT
CAGGGTTATTGTCTCATGAGCGGATACATATTTGAATGTATTTAGAAAAATAAACAAATAGGGGTTCCGC
GCACATTTCCCCGAAAAGTGCCACCTAAATTGTAAGCGTTAATATTTTGTTAAAATTCGCGTTAAATTTT
TGTTAAATCAGCTCATTTTTTAACCAATAGGCCGAAATCGGCAAAATCCCTTATAAATCAAAAGAATAGA
CCGAGATAGGGT
[37 nt withheld, positions 4073-4109]
AAAGAACGTGGACTCCAACGTCAAAGG
[49 nt withheld, positions 4137-4185]
T
[91 nt withheld, positions 4187-4277]
G
[124 nt withheld, positions 4279-4402]
CCCATTCGCCATTCAGGCTGCGCAACTGTTGGGAAGGGCGATCGGTGCGGGCCTCTTCGCTATTACGCCA
GCTGGCGAAAGGGGGATGTGCTGCAAGGCGATTAAGTTGGGTAACGCCAGGGTTTTCCCAGTCACGACGT
TGTAAAACGACGGCCAGTGAGCGCGCGTAATACGACTCACTATAGGGCGAATTGGGTACGTCCCTAGGCC
TCCAAAAAAGCCTCCTCACTACTTCTGGAATAGCTCAGAGGCCGAGGCGGCCTCGGCCTCTGCATAAATA
AAAAAAATTAGTCAGCCATGGGGCGGAGAATGGGCGGAACTGGGCGGAGTTAGGGGCGGGATGGGCGGAG
TTAGGGGCGGGATAGCTAGAGCCAGACATGATAAGATACATTGATGAGTTTGGACAAACCACAACTAGAA
TGCAGTGAAAAAAATGCTTTATTTGTGAAATTTGTGATGCTATTGCTTTATTTGTAACCATTATAAGCTG
CAATAAACAAGTTCCTCTCACTCTCTGATATTCATTTCTTTGCAAGTTATAAATACTGAATAATAAGATG
ACATGAACTACTATACGTACTGCTAGAGATTTTCCACACTGACTAAAAGGGTCTGAGGGATCTCTAGTTA
CCAGAGTCACACAACAGACGGGCACACACTACTTGAAGCACTCAAGGCAAGCTTTATTGAGGCTTAAGCA
GTGGGTTCCCTAGTTAGCCAGAGAGCTCCCAGGCTCAGATCTGGTCTAACCAGAGAGACCCAGTACAAGC
AAAAAGCAGATCTTGTCTTCGTTGGGAGTGAATTAGCCCTTCCAGTCCCCCCTTTTCTTTTAAAAAGTGG
CTAAGATCTACAGCTGCCTTGTAAGTCATTGGTCTTAAAGTCGACGCGGGGAGGCGGCCCAAAGGGAGAT
CCGACTCGTCTGAGGGCGAAGGCGAAGACGCGGAAGAGGCCGCAGAGCCGGCAGCAGGCCGCGGGAAGGA
AGGTCCGCTGGATTGAGGGCCGAAGGGACGTAGCAGAAGGACGTCCCGCGCAGAATCCAGGTGGCAACAC
AGGCGAGCAGCCAAGGAAAGGACGATGATTTCCCCGACAACACCACGGAATTGTCAGTGCCCAACAGCCG
AGCCCCTGTCCAGCAGCGGGCAAGGCAGGCGGCGATGAGTTCCGCCGTGGCAATAGGGAGGGGGAAAGCG
AAAGTCCCGGAAAGGAGCTGACAGGTGGTGGCAATGCCCCAACCAGTGGGGGTTGCGTCAGCAAACACAG
TGCACACCACGCCACGTTGCCTGACAACGGGCCACAACTCCTCATAAAGAGACAGCAACCAGGATTTATA
CAAGGAGGAGAAAATGAAAGCCATACGGGAAGCAATAGCATGATACAAAGGCATTAAAGCAGCGTATCCA
CATAGCGTAAAAGGAGCAACATAGTTAAGAATACCAGTCAATCTTTCACAAATTTTGTAATCCAGAGGTT
GATTGTCGACTTAACGCGTTCAGGCACCGGGCTTGCGGGTCATGCACCAGGTGCGCGGTCCTTCGGGCAC
CTCGACGTCGGCGGTGACGGTGAAGCCGAGCCGCTCGTAGAAGGGGAGGTTGCGGGGCGCGGAGGTCTCC
AGGAAGGCGGGCACCCCGGCGCGCTCGGCCGCCTCCACTCCGGGGAGCACGACGGCGCTGCCCAGACCCT
TGCCCTGGTGGTCGGGCGAGACTCCGACGGTGGCCAGGAACCACGCGGGCTCCTTGGGCCGGTGCGGCGC
CAGGAGGCCTTCCATCTGTTGCTGCGCGGCCAGCCGGGAACCGCTCAACTCGGCCATGCGCGGGCCGATC
TCGGCGAACACCGCCCCCGCTTCGACGCTCTCCGGCGTGGTCCAGACCGCCACGGCGGCGCCGTCGTCCG
CGACCCACACCTTGCCGATGTCGAGCCCGACGCGCGTGAGGAAGAGTTCTTGCAGCTCGGTGACCCGCTC
GATGTGGCGGTCCGGATCGACGGTGTGGCGCGTGGCGGGGTAGTCGGCGAACGCGGCGGCGAGGGTGCGT
ACGGCCCTGGGGACGTCGTCGCGGGTGGCGAGGCGCACCGTGGGCTTGTACTCGGTCATGGTGGCCGTAC
GTCACGACACCTGAAATGGAAGAAAAAAACTTTGAACCACTGTCTGAGGCTTGAGAATGAACCAAGATCC
AAACTCAAAAAGGGCAAATTCCAAGGAGAATTACATCAAGTGCCAAGCTGGCCTAACTTCAGTCTCCACC
CACTCAGTGTGGGGAAACTCCATCGCATAAAACCCCTCCCCCCAACCTAAAGACGACGTACTCCAAAAGC
TCGAGAACTAATCGAGGTGCCTGGACGGCGCCCGGTACTCCGTGGAGTCACATGAAGCGACGGCTGAGGA
CGGAAAGGCCCTTTTCCTTTGTGTGGGTGACTCACCCGCCCGCTCTCCCGAGCGCCGCGTCCTCCATTTT
GAGCTCCCTGCAGCAGGGCCGGGAAGCGGCCATCTTTCCGCTCACGCAACTGGTGCCGACCGGGCCAGCC
TTGCCGCCCAGGGCGGGGCGATACACGGCGGCGCGAGGCCAGGCACCAGAGCAGGCCGGCCAGCTTGAGA
CTACCCCCGTCCGATTCTCGGTGGCCGCGCTCGCAGGCCCCGCCTCGCCGAACATGTGCGCTGGGACGCA
CGGGCCCCGTCGCCGCCCGCGGCCCCAAAAACCGAAATACCAGTGTGCAGATCTTGGCCCGCATTTACAA
GACTATCTTGCCAGAAAAAAAGCGTCGCAGCAGGTCATCAAAAATTTTAAATGGCTAGAGACTTATCGAA
AGCAGCGAGACAGGCGCGAAGGTGCCACCAGATTCGCACGCGGCGGCCCCAGCGCCCAGGCCAGGCCTCA
ACTCAAGCACGAGGCGAAGGGGCTCCTTAAGCGCAAGGCCTCGAACTCTCCCACCCACTTCCAACCCGAA
GCTCGGGATCAAGAATCACGTACTGCAGCCAGGTGGAAGTAATTCAAGGCACGCAAGGGCCATAACCCGT
AAAGAGGCCAGGCCCGCGGGAACCACACACGGCACTTACCTGTGTTCTGGCGGCAAACCCGTTGCGAAAA
AGAACGTTCACGGCGACTACTGCACTTATATACGGTTCTCCCCCACCCTCGGGAAAAAGGCGGAGCCAGT
ACACGACATCACTTTCCCAGTTTACCCCGCGCCACCTTCTCTAGGCACCGGATCAATTGCCGACCCCTCC
CCCCAACTTCTCGGGGACTGTGGGCGATGTGCGCTCTGCCCACTGACGGGCACCGGAGCCAATTCCCACT
CCTTTCAAGACCTAGAAGGTCCATTAGCTGCAAAGATTCCTCTCTGTTTAAAACTTTATCCATCTTTGCA
CCCGGGCCCCCTCGAGCCGGCGCCAAAGTGGATCTCTGCTGTCCCTGTAATAAACCCGAAAATTTTGAAT
TTTTGTAATTTGTTTTTGTAATTCTTTAGTTTGTATGTCTGTTGCTATTATGTCTACTATTCTTTCCCCT
GCACTGTACCCCCCAATCCCCCCTTTTCTTTTAAAATTGTGGATGAATACTGCCATTTGTCTCAAGATCT
AGTTACGCCAAGCTTGAACGCTGACGTCATCAACCCGCTCCAAGGAATCGCGGGCCCAGTGTCACTAGGC
GGGAACACCCAGCGCGCGTGCGCCCTGGCAGGAAGATGGCTGTGAGGGACAGGGGAGTGGCGCCCTGCAA
TATTTGCATGTCGCTATGTGTTCTGGGAAATCACCATAAACGTGAAATGTCTTTGGATTTGGGAATCTTA
TAAGTTCTGTATGAGACCACTCTTTCCCGAGAGACGTACAAAAAAGAGCAAGAAGCTAAAAAAGATTTAA
AAATTATTTTTAGCGCAGTTAATGGAACAGGAACTAAATTTACCCCAAAAATATTACGTGAATCAGGATA
TAACGTTATTGAGGTTGAAGAGCATGCATTTGAAGATGAAACATTTAAAAATGTTGTAAATCCAAATCCA
GAATTTGATCCTGCATGAAAAATACCGCTTGAATATGGTATTAAACATGATGCAGATATTATTATTATGA
ATGACCCAGATGCTGACAGATTTGGAATGGCAATAAAACATGATGGTCATTTTGTAAGATTAGATGGAAA
TCAAACAGGACCAATTTTAATTGATTGAAAATTATCAAATCTAAAACGCTTAAATAGCATTCCAAAAAAT
CCGGCTCTATATTCAAGTTTTGTAACAAGTGATTTGGGTGATAGAATCGCTCATGAAAAATATGGAGTTA
ATATTGTAAAAACTTTAACTGGATTTAAATGAATGGGTAGAGAAATTGCTAAAGAAGAAGATAACGGATT
AAATTTTGTTTTTGCTTATGAAGAAAGTTATGGATATGTAATTGATGACTCAGCTAGAGATAAAGATGGA
ATACAAGCTTCTATATTAATAGCAGAGGCTGCTTGATTTTATAAAAAACAAAATAAAACATTAGTAGACT
ATTTAGAAGATTTATTTAAAGAAATGGGTGCATATTACACTTTCACTTTAAACTTGAATTTTAAACCAGA
AGAAAAGAAATTAAAAATTGAACCATTAATGAAATCATTGAGAGCAACACCCTTAACTCAAATTGCTGGA
CTTAAAGTTGTTAATGTTGAAGACTACATCGATGGAATGTATAATATGCCAGGACAAGACTTACTAAAAT
TTTATTTAGAAGATAAGTCATGATTTGCTGTTCGCCCAAGTGGAACTGAACCTAAACTAAAAATTTATTT
TATAGGTGTTGGTGAATCTGTTCAAAACGCTAAAGTTAAAGTAGACGAAATTATTAAAGAATTAAAATTA
AAAATGAATATATAGGAGAAAAAATGAAACTAAACAAATATATAGATCACACATTATTAAAACAAGATGC
TACGAAAGCTGAAATTAAACAATTATGTGATGAAGCAATTGAATTTGATTTTGCAACAGTTTGTGTTAAT
TCATATTGAACAAGCTATTGTAAAGAATTATTAAAAGGCACAAATGTAGGAATAACAAATGTTGTAGGTT
TTCCTCTAGGTGCATGCACAACAGCTACAAAAGCATTCGAAGTTTCTGAAGCAATTAAAGATGGTGCAAC
AGAAATTGATATGGTATTAAATATTGGTGCATTAAAAGACAAAAATTATGAATTAGTTTTAGAAGACATG
AAAGCTGTAAAAAAAGCAGCTGGATCACATGTTGTTAAATGTATTATGGAAAATTGTTTATTAACAAAAG
AAGAAATCATGAAAGCTTGTGAAATAGCTGTTGAAGCTGGATTAGAATTTGTTAAAACATCAACAGGATT
TTCAAAATCAGGTGCAACATTTGAAGATGTTAAACTAATGAAGTCAGTTGTTAAAGACAATGCTTTAGTT
AAAGCAGCTGGTGGAGTTAGAACATTTGAAGATGCTCAAAAAATGATTGAAGCAGGAGCTGACCGCTTAG
GAACAAGTGGTGGAGTAGCTATTATTAAAGGTGAAGAAAACAACGCGAGTTACTAAAACTAGCGTTTTTT
TATTTTGCTCATTTTTATTAAAAGTTTGCAAAAAGGAACATAAAAATTCTAATTATTGATACTAAAGTTA
TTAAAAAGAAGATTTTGGTTGATTTTATAAAGGTCATAGAATATAATATTTTAGCATGTGTATTTTGTGT
GCTCATTTACAACCGTCTCCGGTGTTTCGTCCTTTCCACAAGATATATAAAGCCAAGAAATCGAAATACT
TTCAAGTTACGGTAAGCATATGATAGTCCATTTTAAAACATAATTTTAAAACTGCAAACTACCCAAGAAA
TTATTACTTTCTACGTCACGTATTTTGTACTAATATCTTTGTGTTTACAGTCAAATTAATTCTAATTATC
TCTCTAACAGCCTTGTATCGTATATGCAAATATGAAGGAATCA
